Addgene plasmid #35976: MDH1-PGK-FLAG-TAT-86-D
Depositing lab: Susana Valente. Depositing organization: UF Scripps Biomedical Research. Publication: Didehydro-cortistatin A inhibits HIV-1 Tat mediated neuroinflammation and prevents potentiation of cocaine reward in Tat transgenic mice. Mediouni S, Jablonski J, Paris JJ, Clementz MA, Thenin-Houssier S, McLaughlin JP, Valente ST. Curr HIV Res. 2015;13(1):64-79. PubMed 25613133.
Backbone
  Vector backbone: MDH1-PGK-GFP_2.0
  Backbone manufacturer: Addgene Plasmid Repository
  Backbone size w/o insert (bp): 6963
  Vector type: Mammalian Expression, Retroviral, RNAi
Growth in bacteria
  Bacterial resistance: Ampicillin, 100 μg/mL
  Growth temperature: 37°C
  Growth strain: DH5alpha
  Copy number: High Copy
Gene/Insert
  Gene/Insert name: transactivating protein (alt name: tat; p14)
  Species: Human Immunodeficiency Virus
  Insert size (bp): 258
  Mutation: From the "D" HIV clade
  GenBank ID: 155871
  Entrez Gene: tat (a.k.a. HIV1gp5)
  Tag / fusion protein: Flag (N terminal on insert)
  Cloning method: Restriction Enzyme; 5′ cloning site NotI (not destroyed); 3′ cloning site SalI (not destroyed)
  Sequencing primers: 5′ mPGK fwd; 3′ H1 primer
Terms and licenses: Academic/Nonprofit Terms; Industry Terms: Not Available to Industry
How to cite: MDH1-PGK-FLAG-TAT-86-D was a gift from Susana Valente (Addgene plasmid # 35976 ; http://n2t.net/addgene:35976 ; RRID:Addgene_35976)
