[The description below was written by a language model from this plasmid's Addgene catalogue record and pLannotate feature annotations shown in this document.]
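Description:
MDH1-PGK-FLAG-TAT-86-D is a murine gammaretroviral (MSCV/MESV-type) expression vector built on the MDH1-PGK-GFP_2.0 backbone, used to deliver an epitope-tagged HIV-1 Tat protein to mammalian cells. It is propagated in E. coli as a high-copy plasmid through a ColE1/pUC-type origin, with ampicillin selection from the β-lactamase gene. The remaining bacterial annotations (lacI, lacZα, rop, bom and tetracycline-resistance fragments) are non-functional remnants of earlier cloning vectors.

The retroviral cassette is bounded by a murine embryonic stem cell virus 5' LTR and a 3' LTR. It carries the MESV Ψ packaging signal, a truncated MMLV gag lacking its start codon, and a pol segment containing the splice acceptor. Together these allow the transcript to be packaged into particles when the viral proteins are supplied in trans. Inside the cassette, the mouse PGK promoter drives an N-terminal FLAG tag (annotated as 3xFLAG with an enterokinase site) fused to the 86-residue form of Tat from a clade D HIV-1 isolate, cloned between NotI and SalI. The name of the parent backbone and the plasmid being smaller than that backbone suggest that Tat replaced the GFP reporter, although the record does not say so explicitly. A human H1 promoter lies in reverse orientation within the 3' LTR region. This is the backbone's small-RNA expression feature and accounts for the RNAi classification, but no hairpin insert is recorded. No mammalian selection marker is annotated.

The associated publication studied Tat-mediated neuroinflammation and its inhibition by didehydro-cortistatin A, consistent with use of this construct for transient or stable expression of detectable clade D Tat.
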