Features (pLannotate 1.2.2; 22 found; start..end, strand, type, name):
    580..921     +  misc_feature   MESV Ψ: packaging signal of murine embryonic stem cell virus
    988..1404    +  CDS            gag (truncated): truncated Moloney murine leukemia virus (MMLV) gag gene lacking the start codon
   1411..1778    +  misc_feature   pol region: Moloney murine leukemia virus (MMLV) pol region containing the splice acceptor site
   1796..2296    +  promoter       PGK promoter: mouse phosphoglycerate kinase 1 promoter
   2309..2374    +  CDS            3xFLAG: three tandem FLAG® epitope tags, followed by an enterokinase cleavage site
   2393..2647    +  CDS            tat: TAT_HV1Z2 - Experimental evidence at protein level: Swiss-Prot protein existence level 1. Extracellular circulating Tat can be endocytosed by surrounding uninfected cells via the binding to several surface receptors such as CD26, CXCR4, heparan sulfate proteoglycans (HSPG) or LDLR. Neurons are rarely infected, but they internalize Tat via their LDLR. Through its interaction with nuclear HATs, Tat is potentially able to control the acetylation-dependent cellular gene expression. Modulates the expression of many cellular genes involved in cell survival, proliferation or in coding for cytokines o
   2719..2749    +  LTR            3' LTR (ΔU3) (fragment): self-inactivating 3' long terminal repeat (LTR) from Moloney murine leukemia virus
   2771..2861    -  promoter       H1 promoter: human H1 RNA promoter
   2870..3356    +  LTR            3' LTR (fragment): 3' long terminal repeat from murine embryonic stem cell virus
   3549..3565    -  protein_bind   lac operator: The lac repressor binds to the lac operator to inhibit transcription in E. coli. This inhibition can be relieved by adding lactose or isopropyl-β-D-thiogalactopyranoside (IPTG). lac repressor encoded by lacI
   3573..3603    -  promoter       lac promoter: promoter for the E. coli lac operon
   3618..3639    -  protein_bind   CAP binding site: CAP binding activates transcription in the presence of cAMP. E. coli catabolite activator protein
   3652..3744    -  CDS            lacI (fragment): lac repressor; lacI; The lac repressor binds to the lac operator to inhibit transcription in E. coli. This inhibition can be relieved by adding lactose or isopropyl-β-D-thiogalactopyranoside (IPTG).
   3927..4515    -  rep_origin     ori: high-copy-number ColE1/pMB1/pBR322/pUC origin of replication
   4686..5546    -  CDS            AmpR: β-lactamase; bla; confers resistance to ampicillin, carbenicillin, and related antibiotics
   5547..5651    -  promoter       AmpR promoter: bla
   5746..5781    +  CDS            rop (fragment): Rop protein, which maintains plasmids at low copy number; rop
   5883..5982    +  misc_feature   bom (fragment): basis of mobility region from pBR322
   5988..6142    -  CDS            lacZα (fragment): LacZα fragment of β-galactosidase; lacZ fragment
   6150..6425    -  CDS            TcR (fragment): tetracycline efflux protein; tet; confers resistance to tetracycline
   6423..6523    +  CDS            env (fragment): murine leukemia virus gPr80 envelope polyprotein precursor; env; proteolytically cleaved into gp70SU and p15TM subunits
   6565..516     +  LTR            5' LTR (across the origin): 5' long terminal repeat from murine embryonic stem cell virus
>Addgene plasmid #35976 | MDH1-PGK-FLAG-TAT-86-D | depositor full sequence | sequence record 44488 | MDH1-PGK-FLAG-TAT-86-D sequence 6566 bps
TGAAAGACCCCACCTGTAGGTTTGGCAAGCTAGCTTAAGTAACGCCATTTTGCAAGGCATGGAAAATACA
TAACTGAGAATAGAGAAGTTCAGATCAAGGTTAGGAACAGAGAGACAGCAGAATATGGGCCAAACAGGAT
ATCTGTGGTAAGCAGTTCCTGCCCCGGCTCAGGGCCAAGAACAGATGGTCCCCAGATGCGGTCCCGCCCT
CAGCAGTTTCTAGAGAACCATCAGATGTTTCCAGGGTGCCCCAAGGACCTGAAAATGACCCTGTGCCTTA
TTTGAACTAACCAATCAGTTCGCTTCTCGCTTCTGTTCGCGCGCTTCTGCTCCCCGAGCTCAATAAAAGA
GCCCACAACCCCTCACTCGGCGCGCCAGTCCTCCGATAGACTGCGTCGCCCGGGTACCCGTATTCCCAAT
AAAGCCTCTTGCTGTTTGCATCCGAATCGTGGACTCGCTGATCCTTGGGAGGGTCTCCTCAGATTGATTG
ACTGCCCACCTCGGGGGTCTTTCATTTGGAGGTTCCACCGAGATTTGGAGACCCCTGCCTAGGGACCACC
GACCCCCCCGCCGGGAGGTAAGCTGGCCAGCGGTCGTTTCGTGTCTGTCTCTGTCTTTGTGCGTGTTTGT
GCCGGCATCTAATGTTTGCGCCTGCGTCTGTACTAGTTAGCTAACTAGCTCTGTATCTGGCGGACCCGTG
GTGGAACTGACGAGTTCTGAACACCCGGCCGCAACCCTGGGAGACGTCCCAGGGACTTTGGGGGCCGTTT
TTGTGGCCCGACCTGAGGAAGGGAGTCGATGTGGAATCCGACCCCGTCAGGATATGTGGTTCTGGTAGGA
GACGAGAACCTAAAACAGTTCCCGCCTCCGTCTGAATTTTTGCTTTCGGTTTGGAACCGAAGCCGCGCGT
CTTGTCTGCTGCAGCGCTGCAGCATCGTTCTGTGTTGTCTCTGTCTGACTGTGTTTCTGTATTTGTCTGA
AAATTAGGGCCAGACTGTTACCACTCCCTTAAGTTTGACCTTAGGTCACTGGAAAGATGTCGAGCGGATC
GCTCACAACCAGTCGGTAGATGTCAAGAAGAGACGTTGGGTTACCTTCTGCTCTGCAGAATGGCCAACCT
TTAACGTCGGATGGCCGCGAGACGGCACCTTTAACCGAGACCTCATCACCCAGGTTAAGATCAAGGTCTT
TTCACCTGGCCCGCATGGACACCCAGACCAGGTCCCCTACATCGTGACCTGGGAAGCCTTGGCTTTTGAC
CCCCCTCCCTGGGTCAAGCCCTTTGTACACCCTAAGCCTCCGCCTCCTCTTCCTCCATCCGCCCCGTCTC
TCCCCCTTGAACCTCCTCGTTCGACCCCGCCTCGATCCTCCCTTTATCCAGCCCTCACTCCTTCTCTAGG
CGCCGGAATTAGATCTTATATGGGGCACCCCCGCCCCTTGTAAACTTCCCTGACCCTGACATGACAAGAG
TTACTAACAGCCCCTCTCTCCAAGCTCACTTACAGGCTCTCTACTTAGTCCAGCACGAAGTCTGGAGACC
TCTGGCGGCAGCCTACCAAGAACAACTGGACCGACCGGTGGTACCTCACCCTTACCGAGTCGGCGACACA
GTGTGGGTCCGCCGACACCAGACTAAGAACCTAGAACCTCGCTGGAAAGGACCTTACACAGTCCTGCTGA
CCACCCCCACCGCCCTCAAAGTAGACGGCATCGCAGCTTGGATACACGCCGCCCACGTGAAGGCTGCCGA
CCCCGGGGGTGGACCATCCTCTAGACTGCCGGATCAATTCCTACCGGGTAGGGGAGGCGCTTTTCCCAAG
GCAGTCTGGAGCATGCGCTTTAGCGGCCCCGCTGGGCACTTGGCGCTACACAAGTGGCCTCTGGCCTCGC
ACACATTCCACATCCACCGGTAGGCGCCAACCGGCTCCGTTCTTTGGTGGCCCCTTCGCGCCACCTTCTA
CTCCTCCCCTAGTCAGGAAGTTCCCCCCCGCCCCGCAGCTCGCGTCGTGCAGGACGTGACAAATGGAAGT
AGCACGTCTCACTAGTCTCGTGCAGATGGACAGCACCGCTGAGCAATGGAAGCGGGTAGGCCTTTGGGGC
AGCGGCCAATAGCAGCTTTGGCTCCTTCGCTTTCTGGGCTCAGAGGCTGGGAAGGGGTGGGTCCGGGGGC
GGGCTCAGGGGCGGGCTCAGGGGCGGGGCGGGCGCCCGAAGGTCCTCCGGAGGCCCGGCATTCTGCACGC
TTCAAAAGCGCACGTCTGCCGCGCTGTTCTCCTCTTCCTCATCTCCGGGCCTTTCGACCTGCACCATGGA
CTACAAAGACCATGACGGTGATTATAAAGATCATGACATCGATTACAAGGATGACGATGACAAGCTTGCG
GCCGCGAATTCAGATCCAGTAGATCCTAACCTAGAGCCCTGGAACCATCCAGGAAGTCAGCCTAGGACTC
CTTGTAACAAGTGTCATTGTAAAAAGTGTTGCTATCATTGCCCAGTTTGCTTCTTAAACAAAGGCTTAGG
CATCTCCTATGGCAGGAAGAAGCGGAGACAGCGACGAGGACCTCCTCAAGGCGGTCAGGCTCATCAAGTT
CCTATACCAAAGCAACCCTCCTCCCAGCCCCGAGGGGACCCGACAGGCCCGAAGGAACAGTAGGTCGACC
TGCAGCCAAGCTTATCGATAAAATAAAAGATTTTATTTAGTCTCCAGAAAAAGGGGGGAATGAAAGACCC
CACCTGTAGGTTTGGCAAGAATTCGTTTAAACGGGCTCGAGTGGTCTCATACAGAACTTATAAGATTCCC
AAATCCAAAGACATTTCACGTTTATGGTGATTTCCCAGAACACATAGCGACATGCAAATATTGGGATCCG
CTAGCTTAAGTAACGCCATTTTGCAAGGCATGGAAAATACATAACTGAGAATAGAGAAGTTCAGATCAAG
GTTAGGAACAGAGAGACAGCAGAATATGGGCCAAACAGGATATCTGTGGTAAGCAGTTCCTGCCCCGGCT
CAGGGCCAAGAACAGATGGTCCCCAGATGCGGTCCCGCCCTCAGCAGTTTCTAGAGAACCATCAGATGTT
TCCAGGGTGCCCCAAGGACCTGAAAATGACCCTGTGCCTTATTTGAACTAACCAATCAGTTCGCTTCTCG
CTTCTGTTCGCGCGCTTCTGCTCCCCGAGCTCAATAAAAGAGCCCACAACCCCTCACTCGGCGCGCCAGT
CCTCCGATAGACTGCGTCGCCCGGGTACCCGTGTATCCAATAAACCCTCTTGCAGTTGCATCCGACTTGT
GGTCTCGCTGTTCCTTGGGAGGGTCTCCTCTGAGTGATTGACTACCCGTCAGCGGGGGTCTTTCATGGGT
AACAGTTTCTTGAAGTTGGAGAACAACATTCTGAGGGTAGGAGTCGAATATTAAGTAATCCTGACTCAAT
TAGCCACTGTTTTGAATCCACATACTCCAATACTCCTGAAATAGTTCATTATGGACAGCGCAGAAGAGCT
GGGGAGAATTAATTCGTAATCATGGTCATAGCTGTTTCCTGTGTGAAATTGTTATCCGCTCACAATTCCA
CACAACATACGAGCCGGAAGCATAAAGTGTAAAGCCTGGGGTGCCTAATGAGTGAGCTAACTCACATTAA
TTGCGTTGCGCTCACTGCCCGCTTTCCAGTCGGGAAACCTGTCGTGCCAGCTGCATTAATGAATCGGCCA
ACGCGCGGGGAGAGGCGGTTTGCGTATTGGGCGCTCTTCCGCTTCCTCGCTCACTGACTCGCTGCGCTCG
GTCGTTCGGCTGCGGCGAGCGGTATCAGCTCACTCAAAGGCGGTAATACGGTTATCCACAGAATCAGGGG
ATAACGCAGGAAAGAACATGTGAGCAAAAGGCCAGCAAAAGGCCAGGAACCGTAAAAAGGCCGCGTTGCT
GGCGTTTTTCCATAGGCTCCGCCCCCCTGACGAGCATCACAAAAATCGACGCTCAAGTCAGAGGTGGCGA
AACCCGACAGGACTATAAAGATACCAGGCGTTTCCCCCTGGAAGCTCCCTCGTGCGCTCTCCTGTTCCGA
CCCTGCCGCTTACCGGATACCTGTCCGCCTTTCTCCCTTCGGGAAGCGTGGCGCTTTCTCATAGCTCACG
CTGTAGGTATCTCAGTTCGGTGTAGGTCGTTCGCTCCAAGCTGGGCTGTGTGCACGAACCCCCCGTTCAG
CCCGACCGCTGCGCCTTATCCGGTAACTATCGTCTTGAGTCCAACCCGGTAAGACACGACTTATCGCCAC
TGGCAGCAGCCACTGGTAACAGGATTAGCAGAGCGAGGTATGTAGGCGGTGCTACAGAGTTCTTGAAGTG
GTGGCCTAACTACGGCTACACTAGAAGGACAGTATTTGGTATCTGCGCTCTGCTGAAGCCAGTTACCTTC
GGAAAAAGAGTTGGTAGCTCTTGATCCGGCAAACAAACCACCGCTGGTAGCGGTGGTTTTTTTGTTTGCA
AGCAGCAGATTACGCGCAGAAAAAAAGGATCTCAAGAAGATCCTTTGATCTTTTCTACGGGGTCTGACGC
TCAGTGGAACGAAAACTCACGTTAAGGGATTTTGGTCATGAGATTATCAAAAAGGATCTTCACCTAGATC
CTTTTAAATTAAAAATGAAGTTTTAAATCAATCTAAAGTATATATGAGTAAACTTGGTCTGACAGTTACC
AATGCTTAATCAGTGAGGCACCTATCTCAGCGATCTGTCTATTTCGTTCATCCATAGTTGCCTGACTCCC
CGTCGTGTAGATAACTACGATACGGGAGGGCTTACCATCTGGCCCCAGTGCTGCAATGATACCGCGAGAC
CCACGCTCACCGGCTCCAGATTTATCAGCAATAAACCAGCCAGCCGGAAGGGCCGAGCGCAGAAGTGGTC
CTGCAACTTTATCCGCCTCCATCCAGTCTATTAATTGTTGCCGGGAAGCTAGAGTAAGTAGTTCGCCAGT
TAATAGTTTGCGCAACGTTGTTGCCATTGCTACAGGCATCGTGGTGTCACGCTCGTCGTTTGGTATGGCT
TCATTCAGCTCCGGTTCCCAACGATCAAGGCGAGTTACATGATCCCCCATGTTGTGCAAAAAAGCGGTTA
GCTCCTTCGGTCCTCCGATCGTTGTCAGAAGTAAGTTGGCCGCAGTGTTATCACTCATGGTTATGGCAGC
ACTGCATAATTCTCTTACTGTCATGCCATCCGTAAGATGCTTTTCTGTGACTGGTGAGTACTCAACCAAG
TCATTCTGAGAATAGTGTATGCGGCGACCGAGTTGCTCTTGCCCGGCGTCAATACGGGATAATACCGCGC
CACATAGCAGAACTTTAAAAGTGCTCATCATTGGAAAACGTTCTTCGGGGCGAAAACTCTCAAGGATCTT
ACCGCTGTTGAGATCCAGTTCGATGTAACCCACTCGTGCACCCAACTGATCTTCAGCATCTTTTACTTTC
ACCAGCGTTTCTGGGTGAGCAAAAACAGGAAGGCAAAATGCCGCAAAAAAGGGAATAAGGGCGACACGGA
AATGTTGAATACTCATACTCTTCCTTTTTCAATATTATTGAAGCATTTATCAGGGTTATTGTCTCATGAG
CGGATACATATTTGAATGTATTTAGAAAAATAAACAAATAGGGGTTCCGCGCACATTTCCCCGAAAAGTG
CCACCTGACGTCTAAGAAACCATTATTATCATGACATTAACCTATAAAAATAGGCGTATCACGAGGCCCT
TTCGTCTCGCGCGTTTCGGTGATGACGGTGAAAACCTCTGACACATGCAGCTCCCGGAGACGGTCACAGC
TTGTCTGTAAGCGGATGCCGGGAGCAGACAAGCCCGTCAGGGCGCGTCAGCGGGTGTTGGCGGGTGTCGG
GGCTGGCTTAACTATGCGGCATCAGAGCAGATTGTACTGAGAGTGCACCATATGCGGTGTGAAATACCGC
ACAGATGCGTAAGGAGAAAATACCGCATCAGGCGCCATTCGCCATTCAGGCTGCGCAACTGTTGGGAAGG
GCGATCGGTGCGGGCCTCTTCGCTATTACGCCAGCTGGCGAAAGGGGGATGTGCTGCAAGGCGATTAAGT
TGGGTAACGCCAGGGTTTTCCCAGTCACGACGTTGTAAAACGACGGCCAGTGCCAAGCTCGCTCTCCCTT
ATGCGACTCCTGCATTAGGAAGCAGCCCAGTAGTAGGTTGAGGCCGTTGAGCACCGCCGCCGCAAGGAAT
GGTGCATGCAAGGAGATGGCGCCCAACAGTCCCCCGGCCACGGGGCCTGCCACCATACCCACGCCGAAAC
AAGCGCTCATGAGCCCGAAGTGGCGAGCCCGATCTTCCCCATCGGTGATGTCGGCGATATAGGCGCCAGC
AACCGCACCTGTGGCGCCGGTGATGCCGGCCACGATGCGTCCGGCGTAGAGGATCGATTAGTCCAATTTG
TTAAAGACAGGATATCAGTGGTCCAGGCTCTAGTTTTGACTCAACAATATCACCAGCTGAAGCCTATAGA
GTACGAGCCATAGATAAAATAAAAGATTTTATTTAGTCTCCAGAAAAAGGGGGGAA
