>Addgene plasmid #35976 | MDH1-PGK-FLAG-TAT-86-D | addgene partial sequence | sequence record 45205 | mPGK-F 5'-cattctgcacgcttcaaaag-3'
TCTCTCTTCTCATCTCCGGGCCTTTCGACCTGGCACCATGGACTACAAAGACCATGACGGTGATTATAAA
GATCATGACATCGATTACAAGGATGACGATGACAAGCTTGCGGCCGCGAATTCAGATCCAGTAGATCCTA
ACCTAGAGCCCTGGAACCATCCAGGAAGTCAGCCTAGGACTCCTTGTAACAAGTGTCATTGTAAAAAGTG
TTGCTATCATTGCCCAGTTTGCTTCTTAAACAAAGGCTTAGGCATCTCCTATGGCAGGAAGAAGCGGAGA
CAGCGACGAGGACCTCCTCAAGGCGGTCAGGCTCATCAAGTTCCTATACCAAAGCAACCCTCCTCCCAGC
CCCGAGGGGACCCGACAGGCCCGAAGGAACAGTAGGTCGACCTGCAGCCAAGCTTATCGATAAAATAAAA
GATTTTATTTAGTCTCCAGAAAAAGGGGGGAATGAAAGACCCCACCTGTAGGTTTGGCAAGAATTCGTTT
AAACGGGCTCGAGTGGTCTCATACAGAACTTATAAGATTCCCAAATCCAAAGACATTTCACGTTTATGGT
GATTTCCCAGAACACATAGCGACATGCAAATATTGGGATCCGCTAGCTTAAGTAACGCCATTTTGCAAGG
CATGGAAAATACATAACTGAGAATAGAGAAGTTCAGATCAAGGTTAGGAACAGAGAGACAGCAGAATATG
GGCCAAACAGGATATCTGTGGTAAGCAGTTCCTGCCCCGGCTCAGGGCCAAGAACAGATGGTCCCCAGAT
GCGGTCCCGCCCTCAGCAGTTTCTAGAGAACCATCAGATGTTTCCAGGGTGCCCCAAGGACCTGAATGCT
GGTATGATACACT
